>Addgene plasmid #18799 | pWZL Blast Twist ER | addgene full sequence | sequence record 166159 | Addgene NGS Result
CTGCAGCCTGAATATGGGCCAAACAGGATATCTGTGGTAAGCAGTTCCTGCCCCGGCTCAGGGCCAAGAA
CAGATGGAACAGCTGAATATGGGCCAAACAGGATATCTGTGGTAAGCAGTTCCTGCCCCGGCTCAGGGCC
AAGAACAGATGGTCCCCAGATGCGGTCCAGCCCTCAGCAGTTTCTAGAGAACCATCAGATGTTTCCAGGG
TGCCCCAAGGACCTGAAATGACCCTGTGCCTTATTTGAACTAACCAATCAGTTCGCTTCTCGCTTCTGTT
CGCGCGCTTCTGCTCCCCGAGCTCAATAAAAGAGCCCACAACCCCTCACTCGGGGCGCCAGTCCTCCGAT
TGACTGAGTCGCCCGGGTACCCGTGTATCCAATAAACCCTCTTGCAGTTGCATCCGACTTGTGGTCTCGC
TGTTCCTTGGGAGGGTCTCCTCTGAGTGATTGACTACCCGTCAGCGGGGGTCTTTCATTTGGGGGCTCGT
CCGGGATCGGGAGACCCCTGCCCAGGGACCACCGACCCACCACCGGGAGGCAAGCTGGCCAGCAACTTAT
CTGTGTCTGTCCGATTGTCTAGTGTCTATGACTGATTTTATGCGCCTGCGTCGGTACTAGTTAGCTAACT
AGCTCTGTATCTGGCGGACCCGTGGTGGAACTGACGAGTTCTGAACACCCGGCCGCAACCCTGGGAGACG
TCCCAGGGACTTTGGGGGCCGTTTTTGTGGCCCGACCTGAGGAAGGGAGTCGATGTGGAATCCGACCCCG
TCAGGATATGTGGTTCTGGTAGGAGACGAGAACCTAAAACAGTTCCCGCCTCCGTCTGAATTTTTGCTTT
CGGTTTGGAACCGAAGCCGCGCGTCTTGTCTGCTGCAGCGCTGCAGCATCGTTCTGTGTTGTCTCTGTCT
GACTGTGTTTCTGTATTTGTCTGAAAATTAGGGCCAGACTGTTACCACTCCCTTAAGTTTGACCTTAGGT
CACTGGAAAGATGTCGAGCGGATCGCTCACAACCAGTCGGTAGATGTCAAGAAGAGACGTTGGGTTACCT
TCTGCTCTGCAGAATGGCCAACCTTTAACGTCGGATGGCCGCGAGACGGCACCTTTAACCGAGACCTCAT
CACCCAGGTTAAGATCAAGGTCTTTTCACCTGGCCCGCATGGACACCCAGACCAGGTCCCCTACATCGTG
ACCTGGGAAGCCTTGGCTTTTGACCCCCCTCCCTGGGTCAAGCCCTTTGTACACCCTAAGCCTCCGCCTC
CTCTTCCTCCATCCGCCCCGTCTCTCCCCCTTGAACCTCCTCGTTCGACCCCGCCTCGATCCTCCCTTTA
TCCAGCCCTCACTCCTTCTCTAGGCGCCGGCCGGATCCATGATGCAGGACGTGTCCAGCTCGCCAGTCTC
TCCGGCCGACGACAGCCTGAGCAACAGCGAGGAGGAGCCGGACCGGCAGCAGCCGGCGAGCGGCAAGCGC
GGGGCTCGCAAGAGACGCAGCAGTCGGCGCAGCGCGGGCGGCAGCGCGGGGCCCGGCGGGGCCACGGGCG
GGGGCATCGGAGGCGGCGACGAGCCAGGCAGCCCGGCCCAGGGCAAGCGCGGCAAGAAATCTGCGGGCGG
AGGCGGCGGCGGCGGCGCGGGCGGAGGTGGTGGCGGCGGCGGCGGCAGCAGCAGCGGGGGCGGGAGCCCG
CAGTCGTACGAGGAGCTGCAGACCCAGCGGGTCATGGCTAACGTGCGGGAGCGCCAGCGCACGCAGTCGC
TGAACGAGGCGTTCGCCGCCCTGCGCAAGATCATCCCCACGCTGCCCTCGGACAAGCTGAGCAAGATTCA
GACCCTCAAACTGGCGGCCAGGTACATCGACTTCCTGTACCAGGTCCTGCAGAGCGACGAGCTGGACTCC
AAGATGGCAAGCTGCAGCTATGTGGCCCACGAGCGGCTCAGCTACGCCTTCTCCGTCTGGAGGATGGAGG
GGGCCTGGTCCATGTCCGCGTCCCACGCGGATCCACGAAATGAAATGGGTGCTTCAGGAGACATGAGGGC
TGCCAACCTTTGGCCAAGCCCTCTTGTGATTAAGCACACTAAGAAGAATAGCCCTGCCTTGTCCTTGACA
GCTGACCAGATGGTCAGTGCCTTGTTGGATGCTGAACCGCCCATGATCTATTCTGAATATGATCCTTCTA
GACCCTTCAGTGAAGCCTCAATGATGGGCTTATTGACCAACCTAGCAGATAGGGAGCTGGTTCATATGAT
CAACTGGGCAAAGAGAGTGCCAGGCTTTGGGGACTTGAATCTCCATGATCAGGTCCACCTTCTCGAGTGT
GCCTGGCTGGAGATTCTGATGATTGGTCTCGTCTGGCGCTCCATGGAACACCCGGGGAAGCTCCTGTTTG
CTCCTAACTTGCTCCTGGACAGGAATCAAGGTAAATGTGTGGAAGGCATGGTGGAGATCTTTGACATGTT
GCTTGCTACGTCAAGTCGGTTCCGCATGATGAACCTGCAGGGTGAAGAGTTTGTGTGCCTCAAATCCATC
ATTTTGCTTAATTCCGGAGTGTACACGTTTCTGTCCAGCACCTTGAAGTCTCTGGAAGAGAAGGACCACA
TCCACCGTGTCCTGGACAAGATCACAGACACTTTGATCCACCTGATGGCCAAAGCTGGCCTGACTCTGCA
GCAGCAGCATCGCCGCCTAGCTCAGCTCCTTCTCATTCTTTCCCATATCCGGCATATGAGTAACAAACGC
ATGGAGCATCTCTACAACATGAAATGCAAGAACGTGGTACCCCTCTATGACCTGCTCCTGGAGATGTTGG
ATGCCCACCGCCTTCATGCCCCAGCCAGTCGCATGGGAGTGCCCCCAGAGGAGCCCAGCCAGACCCAGCT
GGCCACCACCAGCTCCACTTCAGCACATTCCTTACAAACCTACTACATACCCCCGGAAGCAGAGGGCTTC
CCCAACACGATCTGAGAGCTCCTACTAGTGAATTCACTCGAGATACGTAAAACAATTGAAGATCTAGTCG
ACCAATTCCGGTTATTTTCCACCATATTGCCGTCTTTTGGCAATGTGAGGGCCCGGAAACCTGGCCCTGT
CTTCTTGACGAGCATTCCTAGGGGTCTTTCCCCTCTCGCCAAAGGAATGCAAGGTCTGTTGAATGTCGTG
AAGGAAGCAGTTCCTCTGGAAGCTTCTTGAAGACAAACAACGTCTGTAGCGACCCTTTGCAGGCAGCGGA
ACCCCCCACCTGGCGACAGGTGCCTCTGCGGCCAAAAGCCACGTGTATAAGATACACCTGCAAAGGCGGC
ACAACCCCAGTGCCACGTTGTGAGTTGGATAGTTGTGGAAAGAGTCAAATGGCTCTCCTCAAGCGTATTC
AACAAGGGGCTGAAGGATGCCCAGAAGGTACCCCATTGTATGGGATCTGATCTGGGGCCTCGGTGCACAT
GCTTTACATGTGTTTAGTCGAGGTTAAAAAACGTCTAGGCCCCCCGAACCACGGGGACGTGGTTTTCCTT
TGAAAAACACGATGATAATACCATGAAAACATTTAACATTTCTCAACAGGATCTAGAATTAGTAGAAGTA
GCGACAGAGAAGATTACAATGCTTTATGAGGATAATAAACATCATGTGGGAGCGGCAATTCGTACGAAAA
CAGGAGAAATCATTTCGGCAGTACATATTGAAGCGTATATAGGACGAGTAACTGTTTGTGCAGAAGCCAT
TGCGATTGGTAGTGCAGTTTCGAATGGACAAAAGGATTTTGACACGATTGTAGCTGTTAGACACCCTTAT
TCTGACGAAGTAGATAGAAGTATTCGAGTGGTAAGTCCTTGTGGTATGTGTAGGGAGTTGATTTCAGACT
ATGCACCAGATTGTTTTGTGTTAATAGAAATGAATGGCAAGTTAGTCAAAACTACGATTGAAGAACTCAT
TCCACTCAAATATACCCGAAATTAAAAGTTTTACCATACCAAGCTCATCGATAAAATAAAAGATTTTATT
TAGTCTCCAGAAAAAGGGGGGAATGAAAGACCCCACCTGTAGGTTTGGCAAGCTAGCTTAAGTAACGCCA
TTTTGCAAGGCATGGAAAAATACATAACTGAGAATAGAGAAGTTCAGATCAAGGTCAGGAACAGATGGAA
CAGCTGAATATGGGCCAAACAGGATATCTGTGGTAAGCAGTTCCTGCCCCGGCTCAGGGCCAAGAACAGA
TGGAACAGCTGAATATGGGCCAAACAGGATATCTGTGGTAAGCAGTTCCTGCCCCGGCTCAGGGCCAAGA
ACAGATGGTCCCCAGATGCGGTCCAGCCCTCAGCAGTTTCTAGAGAACCATCAGATGTTTCCAGGGTGCC
CCAAGGACCTGAAATGACCCTGTGCCTTATTTGAACTAACCAATCAGTTCGCTTCTCGCTTCTGTTCGCG
CGCTTCTGCTCCCCGAGCTCAATAAAAGAGCCCACAACCCCTCACTCGGGGCGCCAGTCCTCCGATTGAC
TGAGTCGCCCGGGTACCCGTGTATCCAATAAACCCTCTTGCAGTTGCATCCGACTTGTGGTCTCGCTGTT
CCTTGGGAGGGTCTCCTCTGAGTGATTGACTACCCGTCAGCGGGGGTCTTTCACATGCAGCATGTATCAA
AATTAATTTGGTTTTTTTTCTTAAGTATTTACATTAAATGGCCATAGTTGCATTAATGAATCGGCCAACG
CGCGGGGAGAGGCGGTTTGCGTATTGGGCGCTCTTCCGCTTCCTCGCTCACTGACTCGCTGCGCTCGGTC
GTTCGGCTGCGGCGAGCGGTATCAGCTCACTCAAAGGCGGTAATACGGTTATCCACAGAATCAGGGGATA
ACGCAGGAAAGAACATGTGAGCAAAAGGCCAGCAAAAGGCCAGGAACCGTAAAAAGGCCGCGTTGCTGGC
GTTTTTCCATAGGCTCCGCCCCCCTGACGAGCATCACAAAAATCGACGCTCAAGTCAGAGGTGGCGAAAC
CCGACAGGACTATAAAGATACCAGGCGTTTCCCCCTGGAAGCTCCCTCGTGCGCTCTCCTGTTCCGACCC
TGCCGCTTACCGGATACCTGTCCGCCTTTCTCCCTTCGGGAAGCGTGGCGCTTTCTCATAGCTCACGCTG
TAGGTATCTCAGTTCGGTGTAGGTCGTTCGCTCCAAGCTGGGCTGTGTGCACGAACCCCCCGTTCAGCCC
GACCGCTGCGCCTTATCCGGTAACTATCGTCTTGAGTCCAACCCGGTAAGACACGACTTATCGCCACTGG
CAGCAGCCACTGGTAACAGGATTAGCAGAGCGAGGTATGTAGGCGGTGCTACAGAGTTCTTGAAGTGGTG
GCCTAACTACGGCTACACTAGAAGAACAGTATTTGGTATCTGCGCTCTGCTGAAGCCAGTTACCTTCGGA
AAAAGAGTTGGTAGCTCTTGATCCGGCAAACAAACCACCGCTGGTAGCGGTGGTTTTTTTGTTTGCAAGC
AGCAGATTACGCGCAGAAAAAAAGGATCTCAAGAAGATCCTTTGATCTTTTCTACGGGGTCTGACGCTCA
GTGGAACGAAAACTCACGTTAAGGGATTTTGGTCATGAGATTATCAAAAAGGATCTTCACCTAGATCCTT
TTGCGGCCGCAAATCAATCTAAAGTATATATGAGTAAACTTGGTCTGACAGTTACCAATGCTTAATCAGT
GAGGCACCTATCTCAGCGATCTGTCTATTTCGTTCATCCATAGTTGCCTGACTCCCCGTCGTGTAGATAA
CTACGATACGGGAGGGCTTACCATCTGGCCCCAGTGCTGCAATGATACCGCGAGACCCACGCTCACCGGC
TCCAGATTTATCAGCAATAAACCAGCCAGCCGGAAGGGCCGAGCGCAGAAGTGGTCCTGCAACTTTATCC
GCCTCCATCCAGTCTATTAATTGTTGCCGGGAAGCTAGAGTAAGTAGTTCGCCAGTTAATAGTTTGCGCA
ACGTTGTTGCCATTGCTACAGGCATCGTGGTGTCACGCTCGTCGTTTGGTATGGCTTCATTCAGCTCCGG
TTCCCAACGATCAAGGCGAGTTACATGATCCCCCATGTTGTGCAAAAAAGCGGTTAGCTCCTTCGGTCCT
CCGATCGTTGTCAGAAGTAAGTTGGCCGCAGTGTTATCACTCATGGTTATGGCAGCACTGCATAATTCTC
TTACTGTCATGCCATCCGTAAGATGCTTTTCTGTGACTGGTGAGTACTCAACCAAGTCATTCTGAGAATA
GTGTATGCGGCGACCGAGTTGCTCTTGCCCGGCGTCAATACGGGATAATACCGCGCCACATAGCAGAACT
TTAAAAGTGCTCATCATTGGAAAACGTTCTTCGGGGCGAAAACTCTCAAGGATCTTACCGCTGTTGAGAT
CCAGTTCGATGTAACCCACTCGTGCACCCAACTGATCTTCAGCATCTTTTACTTTCACCAGCGTTTCTGG
GTGAGCAAAAACAGGAAGGCAAAATGCCGCAAAAAAGGGAATAAGGGCGACACGGAAATGTTGAATACTC
ATACTCTTCCTTTTTCAATATTATTGAAGCATTTATCAGGGTTATTGTCTCATGAGCGGATACATATTTG
AATGTATTTAGAAAAATAAACAAATAGGGGTTCCGCGCACATTTCCCCGAAAAGTGCCAC
Features (pLannotate 1.2.2; 13 found; start..end, strand, type, name):
      8..477     +  LTR            LTR: long terminal repeat from Moloney murine leukemia virus
    601..875     +  misc_feature   MESV Ψ (fragment): packaging signal of murine embryonic stem cell virus
    942..1358    +  CDS            gag (truncated): truncated Moloney murine leukemia virus (MMLV) gag gene lacking the start codon
   1369..1986    +  CDS            Twist1: TWST1_MOUSE - Also known as Twist. Experimental evidence at protein level: Swiss-Prot protein existence level 1. Acts as a transcriptional regulator. Inhibits myogenesis by sequestrating E proteins, inhibiting trans-activation by MEF2, and inhibiting DNA-binding by MYOD1 through physical interaction. This interaction probably involves the basic domains of both proteins. Also represses expression of proinflammatory cytokines such as TNFA and IL1B. Regulates cranial suture patterning and fusion. Activates transcription as a heterodimer with E proteins. Regulates gene expression differentially, d
   1996..2952    +  CDS            Esr1 (fragment): ESR1_MOUSE - Also known as Esr, Estr, Estra, Nr3a1. Experimental evidence at protein level: Swiss-Prot protein existence level 1. Nuclear hormone receptor. The steroid hormones and their receptors are involved in the regulation of eukaryotic gene expression and affect cellular proliferation and differentiation in target tissues. Ligand-dependent nuclear transactivation involves either direct homodimer binding to a palindromic estrogen response element (ERE) sequence or association with other DNA-binding transcription factors, such as AP-1/c-Jun, c-Fos, ATF-2, Sp1 and Sp3, to mediate ERE- indep
   3057..3518    +  misc_feature   IRES: internal ribosome entry site (IRES) of the encephalomyocarditis virus (EMCV)
   3523..3942    +  CDS            bsr: BSR_BACCE - Experimental evidence at protein level: Swiss-Prot protein existence level 1. Catalyzes the deamination of the cytosine moiety of the antibiotics blasticidin S, cytomycin and acetylblasticidin S. From Bacillus cereus.
   4012..4133    +  LTR            3' LTR (ΔU3) (fragment): self-inactivating 3' long terminal repeat (LTR) from Moloney murine leukemia virus
   4134..4603    +  LTR            LTR: long terminal repeat from Moloney murine leukemia virus
   4669..4721    -  CDS            lacI (fragment): lac repressor; lacI; The lac repressor binds to the lac operator to inhibit transcription in E. coli. This inhibition can be relieved by adding lactose or isopropyl-β-D-thiogalactopyranoside (IPTG).
   4904..5492    -  rep_origin     ori: high-copy-number ColE1/pMB1/pBR322/pUC origin of replication
   5652..6512    -  CDS            AmpR: β-lactamase; bla; confers resistance to ampicillin, carbenicillin, and related antibiotics
   6513..6617    -  promoter       AmpR promoter: bla
