[The description below was written by a language model from this plasmid's Addgene catalogue record and pLannotate feature annotations shown in this document.]
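Description:
pWZL Blast Twist ER is a Moloney murine leukemia virus-based retroviral vector built on the pWZL-Blast backbone for stable, inducible expression of mouse Twist1 in mammalian cells. It is propagated in E. coli through a high-copy ColE1/pUC-type origin and selected with ampicillin via the β-lactamase gene and its own promoter. The proviral portion is bounded by MMLV long terminal repeats. A packaging signal and a truncated gag segment lacking its start codon follow the 5′ LTR, so the transcript can be encapsidated when viral proteins are supplied in trans by a packaging system. No separate internal promoter is annotated, so expression is presumably driven from the 5′ LTR.

The payload is the mouse Twist1 coding sequence, encoding a bHLH transcriptional regulator, fused at its C terminus to the hormone-binding domain of the estrogen receptor (annotated as a mouse Esr1 fragment). The ER portion carries a G525R mutation that abolishes binding to 17β-estradiol while retaining full sensitivity to the synthetic ligand 4-hydroxytamoxifen. Twist activity can therefore be switched on with that ligand without interference from endogenous estrogen. Downstream, an EMCV IRES drives translation of the bsr blasticidin S deaminase from the same bicistronic transcript, which couples blasticidin resistance to expression of the fusion.

According to the depositor, the plasmid was made by replacing the MYC cDNA of a pWZL-Blast MycER construct with PCR-amplified mouse Twist cDNA. The associated publication concerns the epithelial-mesenchymal transition and the acquisition of stem cell properties, consistent with using the vector for conditional Twist activation in transduced cells.
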