Addgene plasmid #18799: pWZL Blast Twist ER
Depositing lab: Bob Weinberg. Depositing organization: Whitehead Institute for Biomedical Research. Publication: The epithelial-mesenchymal transition generates cells with properties of stem cells. Mani SA, Guo W, Liao MJ, Eaton EN, Ayyanan A, Zhou AY, Brooks M, Reinhard F, Zhang CC, Shipitsin M, Campbell LL, Polyak K, Brisken C, Yang J, Weinberg RA. Cell. 2008 May 16. 133(4):704-15. 10.1016/j.cell.2008.03.027 PubMed 18485877.
Backbone
  Vector backbone: pWZL-Blast
  Backbone size w/o insert (bp): 5100
  Vector type: Mammalian Expression, Retroviral
  Selectable markers: Blasticidin
Growth in bacteria
  Bacterial resistance: Ampicillin, 100 μg/mL
  Growth temperature: 37°C
  Growth strain: DH5alpha
  Copy number: Unknown
Gene/Insert
  Gene/Insert name: twist
  Species: M. musculus (mouse)
  Mutation: G525R mutation in the ER. The presence of the G525R point mutation in the cloned ER sequence abrogates its binding to 17β-estradiol while keeping its full sensitivity to the synthetic ligand 4'hydroxytamoxifen (4OHT)
  Entrez Gene: Twist1 (a.k.a. M-Twist, Pde, Ska10, Ska<m10Jus>, Twist, bHLHa38, pdt)
  Tag / fusion protein: ER hormone binding domain (C terminal on insert)
  Cloning method: Unknown
  Sequencing primers: 5′ pBABE 5'; 3′ IRES-R (5'-GCATTCCTTTGGCGAGAG-3')
Terms and licenses: Academic/Nonprofit Terms; Industry Terms: Not Available to Industry
Depositor comments: pWZL-Blast-Twist-ER was generated by replacing the MYC cDNA of pWZL-Blast-DN-MycER (Littlewood et al., 1995; Watnick et al., 2003) with the mTwist cDNA PCR amplified from pBp-mTwist.
How to cite: pWZL Blast Twist ER was a gift from Bob Weinberg (Addgene plasmid # 18799 ; http://n2t.net/addgene:18799 ; RRID:Addgene_18799)
