>Addgene plasmid #18799 | pWZL Blast Twist ER | addgene partial sequence | sequence record 49354 | pBABE-5
AGCGCGGGGCTCGCAAGAGACGCAGCAGTCGGCGCAGCGCGGGCGGCAGCGCGGGGCCCGGCGGGGCCAC
GGGCGGGGGCATCGGAGGCGGCGACTAGCCAGGCAGCCCGGCCCAGGGCAAGCGCGGCAAGAAATCTGCG
GGCGGAGGCGGCGGCGGCGGCGCGGGCGGAGGTGGTGGCGGCGGCGGCGGCAGCAGCAGCGGGGGCGGGA
GCCCGCAGTCGTACGAGGAGCTGCAGACCCAGCGGGTCATGGCTAACGTGCGGGAGCGCCAGCGCACGCA
GTCGCTGAACGAGGCGTTCGCCGCCCTGCGCAAGATCATCCCCACGCTGCCCTCGGACAAGCTGAGCAAG
ATTCAGACCCTCAAACTGGCGGCCAGGTACATCGACTTCCTGTACCAGGTCCTGCAGAGCGACGAGCTGG
ACTCCAAGATGGCAAGCTGCAGCTATGTGGCCCACGAGCGGCTCAGCTACGCCTTCTCCGTCTGGAGGAT
GGAGGGGGCCTGGTCCATGTCCGCGTCCCACGCGGATCCACGAAATGAAATGGGTGCTTCAGGAGACATG
AGGGCTGCCAACCTTTGGCCAAGCCCTCTTGTGATTAAGCACACTAAGAAGAATAGCCCTGCCTTGTCCT
TGACAGCTGACCAGATGGTCAGTGCCTTGTTGGATGCTGAACCGCCCATGATCTATTCTGAATATGATCC
CTTCTAGACCCTTCAGTGAAGCCTCAATGATGGGCTTATTGACCAACCTAGCAGATAGGGAGCTGGTTCA
TATGATCAACTGGGCAAAGAGAGTGCCAGGCTTTTGGGGACTTGATTCTTCATGATC
