>Addgene plasmid #18799 | pWZL Blast Twist ER | addgene partial sequence | sequence record 49356 | IRES-R2 5'-gacggcaatatggtggaaa-3'
TTTACGTATCTCGAGTGAATTCACTAGTAGGAGCTCTCAGATCGTGTTGGGGAAGCCCTCTGCTTCCGGG
GGTATGTAGTAGGTTTGTAAGGAATGTGCTGAAGTGGAGCTGGTGGTGGCCAGCTGGGTCTGGCTGGGCT
CCTCTGGGGGCACTCCCATGCGACTGGCTGGGGCATGAAGGCGGTGGGCATCCAACATCTCCAGGAGCAG
GTCATAGAGGGGTACCACGTTCTTGCATTTCATGTTGTAGAGATGCTCCATGCGTTTGTTACTCATATGC
CGGATATGGGAAAGAATGAGAAGGAGCTGAGCTAGGCGGCGATGCTGCTGCTGCAGAGTCAGGCCAGCTT
TGGCCATCAGGTGGATCAAAGTGTCTGTGATCTTGTCCAGGACACGGTGGATGTGGTCCTTCTCTTCCAG
AGACTTCAAGGTGCTGGACAGAAACGTGTACACTCCGGAATTAAGCAAAATGATGGATTTGAGGCACACA
AACTCTTCACCCTGCAGGTTCATCATGCGGAACCGACTTGACGTAGCAAGCAACATGTCAAAGATCTCCA
CCATGCCTTCCACACATTTACCTTGATTCCTGTCCAGGAGCAAGTTAGGAGCAAACAGGAGCTTCCCCGG
GTGTTCCATGGAGCGCCAGACGAGACCAATCATCAGAATCTCCAGCCAGGCACACTCGAGAAGGTGGACC
TGATCATGGAGATTCAAGTCCCCAAAGCCTGGCACTCTCTTTGCCCAGTTGATCATATGAACCAGCTCCC
TATCTG
